>Addgene plasmid #177072 | pEPQD1CB0787 | addgene full sequence | sequence record 349450 | Addgene NGS Result
CAGCAGATTACGCGCAGAAAAAAAGGATCTCAAGAAGATCCTTTGATCTTTTCTACGGGGTCTGACGCTC
AGTGGAACGAAAACTCACGTTAAGGGATTTTGGTCATGAGATTATCAAAAAGGATCTTCACCTAGATCCT
TTTAAATTAAAAATGAAGTTTTAAATCAATCTAAAGTATATATGAGTAAACTTGGTCTGACAGTTACCAA
TGCTTAATCAGTGAGGCACCTATCTCAGCGATCTGTCTATTTCGTTCATCCATAGTTGCCTGACTCCCCG
TCGTGTAGATAACTACGATACGGGAGGGCTTACCATCTGGCCCCAGTGCTGCAATGATACCGCGAGAACC
ACGCTCACCGGCTCCAGATTTATCAGCAATAAACCAGCCAGCCGGAAGGGCCGAGCGCAGAAGTGGTCCT
GCAACTTTATCCGCCTCCATCCAGTCTATTAATTGTTGCCGGGAAGCTAGAGTAAGTAGTTCGCCAGTTA
ATAGTTTGCGCAACGTTGTTGCCATTGCTACAGGCATCGTGGTGTCACGCTCGTCGTTTGGTATGGCTTC
ATTCAGCTCCGGTTCCCAACGATCAAGGCGAGTTACATGATCCCCCATGTTGTGCAAAAAAGCGGTTAGC
TCCTTCGGTCCTCCGATCGTTGTCAGAAGTAAGTTGGCCGCAGTGTTATCACTCATGGTTATGGCAGCAC
TGCATAATTCTCTTACTGTCATGCCATCCGTAAGATGCTTTTCTGTGACTGGTGAGTACTCAACCAAGTC
ATTCTGAGAATAGTGTATGCGGCGACCGAGTTGCTCTTGCCCGGCGTCAATACGGGATAATACCGCGCCA
CATAGCAGAACTTTAAAAGTGCTCATCATTGGAAAACGTTCTTCGGGGCGAAAACTCTCAAGGATCTTAC
CGCTGTTGAGATCCAGTTCGATGTAACCCACTCGTGCACCCAACTGATCTTCAGCATCTTTTACTTTCAC
CAGCGTTTCTGGGTGAGCAAAAACAGGAAGGCAAAATGCCGCAAAAAAGGGAATAAGGGCGACACGGAAA
TGTTGAATACTCATACTCTTCCTTTTTCAATATTATTGAAGCATTTATCAAGGTTATTGTCTCATGAGCG
GATACATATTTGAATGTATTTAGAAAAATAAACAAATAGGGGTTCCGCGCACGAATTGGCCAGCGCTGCC
ATTTTTGGGGTGAGGCCGTTCGCGGCCGAGGGGCGCAGCCCCTGGGGGGATGGGAGGCCCGCGTTAGCGG
GCCGGGAGGGTTCGAGAAGGGGGGGCACCCCCCTTCGGCGTGCGCGGTCACGCGCACAGGGCGCAGCCCT
GGTTAAAAACAAGGTTTATAAATATTGGTTTAAAAGCAGGTTAAAAGACAGGTTAGCGGTGGCCGAAAAA
CGGGCGGAAACCCTTGCAAATGCTGGATTTTCTGCCTGTGGACAGCCCCTCAAATGTCAATAGGTGCGCC
CCTCATCTGTCAGCACTCTGCCCCTCAAGTGTCAAGGATCGCGCCCCTCATCTGTCAGTAGTCGCGCCCC
TCAAGTGTCAATACCGCAGGGCACTTATCCCCAGGCTTGTCCACATCATCTGTGGGAAACTCGCGTAAAA
TCAGGCGTTTTCGCCGATTTGCGAGGCTGGCCAGCTCCACGTCGCCGGCCGAAATCGAGCCTGCCCCTCA
TCTGTCAACGCCGCGCCGGGTGAGTCGGCCCCTCAAGTGTCAACGTCCGCCCCTCATCTGTCAGTGAGGG
CCAAGTTTTCCGCGAGGTATCCACAACGCCGGCGGCCGCGGTGTCTCGCACACGGCTTCGACGGCGTTTC
TGGCGCGTTTGCAGGGCCATAGACGGCCGCCAGCCCAGCGGCGAGGGCAACCAGCCCGGTGAGCGTCGCA
AAGGAGATCCTGATCTGACTGATGGGCTGCCTGTATCGAGTGGTGATTTTGTGCCGAGCTGCCGGTCGGG
GAGCTGTTGGCTGGCTGGTGGCAGGATATATTGTGGTGTAAACAAATTGACGCTTAGACAACTTAATAAC
ACATTGCGGACGTTTTTAATGTACTGGGGTGGATGCAGTGGGCCCCACTCTGTGAAGACAATTACGAATT
CCCATGGGGAGCGGTGCGGGTGCCAGGGCGTGCCCTTGGGCTCCCCGGGCGCGTACTCCACTCCCCGAGC
CGGTGCGGGTGCCAGGGCGTGCCCTTGGGCTCCCCGGGCGCGTACTCCACTCCCCCCATGGTGCGGTGCG
GGTGCCAGGGCGTGCCCTTGGGCTCCCCGGGCGCGTACTCCACTCCCCGAGCCGGTGCGGGTGCCAGGGC
GTGCCCTTGGGCTCCCCGGGCGCGTACTCCACTCCCCTTCGCAAGACCCTTCCTCTATATAAGGAAGTTC
ATTTCATTTGGAGAGGACTCCGGTATTTTTACAACAATTACCACAACAAAACAAACAACAAACAACATTA
CAATTTACTATTCTAGTCGAATACTGTATAAGAGCTCATTTTTACAACAATTACCAACAACAACAAACAA
CAAACAACATTACAATTACATTTACAATTATCGATAACATGGCTTCTTCTATGCTTTCTTCTGCTGCTGT
TGTTGCTACTCGTGCTAGTGCTGCTCAAGCTAGTATGGTTGCTCCTTTTACTGGACTTAAGTCTGCTGCT
TCTTTTCCTGTTACTAGAAAGCAAAACAACCTTGATATTACTTCTATTGCTAGTAACGGAGGAAGAGTTC
GAGCAATGTCTCTGCCTTTGGCAACTCCATTGATCAAAGACAATGAATCTCTCATCAAGTTCTTGCGCCA
ACCCCTGGTGCTTCCTCATGAGGTTGATGACAGCACAAAAAGGAGGGAATTGTTGGAAAGAACAAGAAAA
GAACTAGAATTAAATGCAGAAAAACCATTGGAGGCCTTGAAGATGATAGATATAATTCAAAGATTGGGAT
TATCATATCATTTTGAAGATGATATTAATTCAATTCTCACAGGATTTTCAAATATTAGCAGCCAAACTCA
TGAAGATCTCCTCACTGCTTCACTTTGTTTTCGATTGCTTCGACACAATGGGCATAAGATCAATCCTGAT
ATATTCCAAAAATTCATGGACAACAATGGAAAGTTTAAAGATTCATTAAAGGATGACACATTAGGCATGT
TAAGCTTATATGAAGCTTCATATTTGGGAGCCAATGGAGAAGAAATATTGATGGAAGCCCAAGAATTCAC
CAAAACTCACCTGAAAAACTCATTGCCAGCCATGGCACCATCTCTTTCTAAGAAGGTTTCTCAAGCTTTA
GAGCAACCAAGACATAGAAGAATGTTGAGGTTAGAAGCTAGAAGATTTATTGAAGAATATGGTGCTGAAA
ATGACCATAATCCAGACCTTCTTGAGCTTGCAAAATTGGATTATAACAAAGTCCAATCTCTACACCAAAT
GGAATTGTCTGAGATAACAAGGTGGTGGAAACAATTAGGGCTTGTGGATAAACTCACCTTTGCTCGAGAT
CGACCCCTTGAATGCTTTCTTTGGACAGTGGGATTATTACCAGAGCCTAAGTATTCAGGTTGCAGAATTG
AGCTTGCAAAAACCATAGCCATTTTGCTTGTCATTGATGATATCTTTGATACTCATGGTACCCTAGATGA
GCTTCTTCTATTCACTAATGCCATTAAAAGATGGGATCTTGAGGCCATGGAAGATTTACCAGAATATATG
AGAATTTGTTACATGGCATTGTACAATACTACTAATGAAATTTGCTATAAAGTTCTTAAGGAAAATGGTT
GGAGTGTTCTTCCTTACCTAAAGGCAACGTGGATTGATATGATTGAAGGATTCATGGTTGAAGCAGAATG
GTTCAATTCTGATTATGTACCAAACATGGAAGAATATGTAGAAAATGGAGTTAGAACAGCAGGATCATAT
ATGGCCTTAGTCCATTTGTTCTTTCTAATAGGGCAAGGTGTCACTGAAGATAATGTGAAATTACTGATTA
AACCCTATCCAAAGCTCTTTTCCTCCTCAGGAAGAATCCTTCGCCTTTGGGATGATTTGGGAACTGCAAA
GGAGGAACAAGAAAGAGGAGACTTGGCATCAAGCATACAATTGTTTATGAGAGAGAAAGAGATAAAATCA
GAAGAAGAAGGAAGGAAAGGAATATTGGAAATTATAGAGAATTTATGGAAAGAATTGAATGGAGAATTAG
TTTATAGAGAAGAAATGCCTCTTGCAATAATCAAGACAGCATTCAACATGGCAAGAGCTTCCCAAGTTGT
GTATCAACATGAAGAGGACACCTATTTTTCAAGTGTAGATAATTATGTAAAAGCTTTGTTTTTTACACCT
TGTTTTTAAGCTTGATCCCCCGTCGACAGCTAGCTATATCATCAATTTATGTATTACACATAATATCGCA
CTCAGTCTTTCATCTACGGCAATGTACCAGCTGATATAATCAGTTATTGAAATATTTCTGAATTTAAACT
TGCATCAATAAATTTATGTTTTTGCTTGGACTATAATACCTGACTTGTTATTTTATCAATAAATATTTAA
ACTATATTTCTTTCAAGATCGCTCAGATTGTCTTCTGCACGAAGTGGTTTAAACTATCAGTGTTTGACAG
GATATATTGGCGGGTAAACCTAAGAGAAAAGAGCGTTTATTAGAATAATCGGATATTTAAAAGGGCGTGA
AAAGGTTTATCCGTTCGTCCATTTGTATGTGCATGCCAACCACAGGGTTCCCCAGATCAGGCGCTGGCTG
CTGAACCCCCAGCCGGAACTGACCCCACAAGGCCCTAGCGTTTGCAATGCACCAGGTCATCATTGACCCA
GGCGTGTTCCACCAGGCCGCTGCCTCGCAACTCTTCGCAGGCTTCGCCGACCTGCTCGCGCCACTTCTTC
ACGCGGGTGGAATCCGATCCGCACATGAGGCGGAAGGTTTCCAGCTTGAGCGGGTACGGCTCCCGGTGCG
AGCTGAAATAGTCGAACATCCGTCGGGCCGTCGGCGACAGCTTGCGGTACTTCTCCCATATGAATTTCGT
GTAGTGGTCGCCAGCAAACAGCACGACGATTTCCTCGTCGATCAGGACCTGGCAACGGGACGTTTTCTTG
CCACGGTCCAGGACGCGGAAGCGGTGCAGCAGCGACACCGATTCCAGGTGCCCAACGCGGTCGGACGTGA
AGCCCATCGCCGTCGCCTGTAGGCGCGACAGGCATTCCTCGGCCTTCGTGTAATACCGGCCATTGATCGA
CCAGCCCAGGTCCTGGCAAAGCTCGTAGAACGTGAAGGTGATCGGCTCGCCGATAGGGGTGCGCTTCGCG
TACTCCAACACCTGCTGCCACACCAGTTCGTCATCGTCGGCCCGCAGCTCGACGCCGGTGTAGGTGATCT
TCACGTCCTTGTTGACGTGGAAAATGACCTTGTTTTGCAGCGCCTCGCGCGGGATTTTCTTGTTGCGCGT
GGTGAACAGGGCAGAGCGGGCCGTGTCGTTTGGCATCGCTCGCATCGTGTCCGGCCACGGCGCAATATCG
AACAAGGAAAGCTGCATTTCCTTGATCTGCTGCTTCGTGTGTTTCAGCAACGCGGCCTGCTTGGCCTCGC
TGACCTGTTTTGCCAGGTCCTCGCCGGCGGTTTTTCGCTTCTTGGTCGTCATAGTTCCTCGCGTGTCGAT
GGTCATCGACTTCGCCAAACCTGCCGCCTCCTGTTCAAGACGACGCGAACGCTCCACGGCGGCCGATGGC
GCGGGCAGGGCAGGGGGAGCCAGTTGCACGCTGTCGCGCTCGATCTTGGCCGTAGCTTGCTGGACCATCG
AGCCGACGGACTGGAAGGTTTCGCGGGGCGCACGCATGACGGTGCGGCTTGCGATGGTTTCGGCATCCTC
GGCGGAAAACCCCGCGTCGATCAGTTCTTGCCTGTATGCCTTCCGGTCAAACGTCCGATTCATTCACCCT
CCTTGCGGGATTGCCCCGACTCACGCCGGGGCAATGTGCCCTTATTCCTGATTTGACCCGCCTGGTGCCT
TGGTGTCCAGATAATCCACCTTATCGGCAATGAAGTCGGTCCCGTAGACCGTCTGGCCGTCCTTCTCGTA
CTTGGTATTCCGAATCTTGCCCTGCACGAATACCAGCGACCCCTTGCCCAAATACTTGCCGTGGGCCTCG
GCCTGAGAGCCAAAACACTTGATGCGGAAGAAGTCGGTGCGCTCCTGCTTGTCGCCGGCATCGTTGCGCC
ACATCTAGGATCTGCCAGGAACCGTAAAAAGGCCGCGTTGCTGGCGTTTTTCCATAGGCTCCGCCCCCCT
GACGAGCATCACAAAAATCGACGCTCAAGTCAGAGGTGGCGAAACCCGACAGGACTATAAAGATACCAGG
CGTTTCCCCCTGGAAGCTCCCTCGTGCGCTCTCCTGTTCCGACCCTGCCGCTTACCGGATACCTGTCCGC
CTTTCTCCCTTCGGGAAGCGTGGCGCTTTCTCATAGCTCACGCTGTAGGTATCTCAGTTCGGTGTAGGTC
GTTCGCTCCAAGCTGGGCTGTGTGCACGAACCCCCCGTTCAGCCCGACCGCTGCGCCTTATCCGGTAACT
ATCGTCTTGAGTCCAACCCGGTAAGACACGACTTATCGCCACTGGCAGCAGCCACTGGTAACAGGATTAG
CAGAGCGAGGTATGTAGGCGGTGCTACAGAGTTCTTGAAGTGGTGGCCTAACTACGGCTACACTAGAAGA
ACAGTATTTGGTATCTGCGCTCTGCTGAAGCCAGTTACCTTCGGAAAAAGAGTTGGTAGCTCTTGATCCG
GCAAACAAACCACCGCTGGTAGCGGTGGTTTTTTTGTTTGCAAG
Features (pLannotate 1.2.2; 18 found; start..end, strand, type, name):
    204..1064    -  CDS            AmpR: β-lactamase; bla; confers resistance to ampicillin, carbenicillin, and related antibiotics
   1065..1169    -  promoter       AmpR promoter: bla
   1256..1887    -  rep_origin     oriV: incP origin of replication
   1979..2003    +  misc_feature   LB T-DNA repeat: left border repeat from nopaline C58 T-DNA
   2120..2153    +  protein_bind   attB: minimal attB site for the φC31 integrase (Groth et al., 2000) phage φC31 integrase
   2179..2212    +  protein_bind   attB: minimal attB site for the φC31 integrase (Groth et al., 2000) phage φC31 integrase
   2242..2275    +  protein_bind   attB: minimal attB site for the φC31 integrase (Groth et al., 2000) phage φC31 integrase
   2301..2334    +  protein_bind   attB: minimal attB site for the φC31 integrase (Groth et al., 2000) phage φC31 integrase
   2351..2397    +  promoter       minimal CaMV 35S promoter: minimal 35S promoter from cauliflower mosaic virus
   2430..2455    +  misc_feature   TMV Ω (fragment): translational enhancer from the tobacco mosaic virus 5'-leader sequence (Gallie et al., 1988)
   2497..2550    +  misc_feature   TMV Ω: translational enhancer from the tobacco mosaic virus 5'-leader sequence (Gallie et al., 1988)
   2559..2738    +  CDS            rbcS (fragment): RBS_NICBE - Experimental evidence at protein level: Swiss-Prot protein existence level 1. (Microbial infection) Required for tobamovirus movement (e.g. tobacco mosaic virus (TMV)). From Nicotiana benthamiana.
   2733..4337    +  CDS            GES (fragment): GERS_OCIBA - Experimental evidence at protein level: Swiss-Prot protein existence level 1. Monoterpene synthase that catalyzes the formation of geraniol from geranyl diphosphate. From Ocimum basilicum (Sweet basil).
   4369..4569    +  terminator     gene 7 terminator: transcription terminator for octopine-type Ti plasmid gene 7
   4615..4639    +  misc_feature   RB T-DNA repeat: right border repeat from nopaline C58 T-DNA
   4751..4771    -  CDS            TetR (fragment): tetracycline resistance regulatory protein; tetR
   4798..5943    -  CDS            trfA: TRFA_ECOLX - Experimental evidence at protein level: Swiss-Prot protein existence level 1. Also involved in plasmid copy number control, promoting intermolecular coupling of protein bound iterons at oriV, which inhibits replication initiation. From Escherichia coli.
   6279..33      -  rep_origin     ori (across the origin): high-copy-number ColE1/pMB1/pBR322/pUC origin of replication
