[The description below was written by a language model from this plasmid's Addgene catalogue record and pLannotate feature annotations shown in this document.]
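Description:
pEPQD1CB0787 is a MoClo (Golden Gate modular cloning) Level 1, position 4 plasmid built in the pICH47761 acceptor backbone, a binary vector designed for Agrobacterium-mediated delivery into plants. It carries a high-copy ColE1/pUC-type origin for propagation in E. coli, along with the broad-host-range incP oriV and its replication initiator trfA, which allow maintenance in Agrobacterium. Selection is by ampicillin/carbenicillin resistance (β-lactamase). A short TetR fragment near trfA appears to be a backbone remnant rather than a functional element.

Between the nopaline-type left and right T-DNA border repeats sits a single transcriptional unit for geraniol synthase from Catharanthus roseus (CrGES), the monoterpene synthase that converts geranyl diphosphate to geraniol. The automated annotation labels this reading frame by homology to the basil enzyme, but the catalogue record identifies it as the C. roseus gene. The coding sequence is fused at its N-terminus to a fragment matching the Nicotiana benthamiana RuBisCO small subunit, consistent with the chloroplast transit peptide ("cTP") in the insert name, which would direct the enzyme to plastids. Expression is driven by a synthetic promoter consisting of four minimal φC31 attB sites upstream of a minimal CaMV 35S promoter, followed by the TMV Ω translational enhancer, and is terminated by the octopine Ti plasmid gene 7 terminator. The attB sites serve here as binding sites that recruit a Gal4 activation domain–φC31 fusion, so transcription depends on co-delivery of that synthetic activator. The plasmid is intended for transient expression, and the associated work concerns reconstituting monoterpene indole alkaloid biosynthesis in Nicotiana benthamiana. It can also be assembled with other Level 1 units into multigene constructs.
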