Addgene plasmid #177072: pEPQD1CB0787
Purpose: MoClo Level 1, position 4, transcriptional unit for transient expression of geraniol synthase (CrGES) from Catharanthus roseus promoter regions contains 4x attB sites for recruitment fo gal4AD-phiC31
Depositing lab: Nicola Patron. Depositing organization: Earlham Institute. Publication: Reconstitution of monoterpene indole alkaloid biosynthesis in genome engineered Nicotiana benthamiana. Dudley QM, Jo S, Guerrero DAS, Chhetry M, Smedley MA, Harwood WA, Sherden NH, O'Connor SE, Caputi L, Patron NJ. Commun Biol. 2022 Sep 10;5(1):949. doi: 10.1038/s42003-022-03904-w. PubMed 36088516.
Backbone
  Vector backbone: pICH47761
  Vector type: Synthetic Biology
Growth in bacteria
  Bacterial resistance: Ampicillin, 100 μg/mL
  Growth temperature: 37°C
  Growth strain: DH5alpha
  Copy number: High Copy
Gene/Insert
  Gene/Insert name: geraniol synthase (CrGES) from Catharanthus roseus (alt name: P4_4X opattB-TMV-cTP_CrGES-g7term)
  Species: Other
  Cloning method: Restriction Enzyme; 5′ cloning site Unknown (unknown if destroyed); 3′ cloning site Unknown (unknown if destroyed)
  Sequencing primers: 5′ CTGGTGGCAGGATATATTGTGGTG; 3′ GAACCCTGTGGTTGGCATGCACATAC
Terms and licenses: Academic/Nonprofit Terms; Industry Terms: Not Available to Industry
How to cite: pEPQD1CB0787 was a gift from Nicola Patron (Addgene plasmid # 177072 ; http://n2t.net/addgene:177072 ; RRID:Addgene_177072)
